>Addgene plasmid #176701 | pLIB-RSP16 | addgene full sequence | sequence record 346861 | Addgene NGS Result
AGCCATGAAAACCGCCACTGCGCCGTTACCACCGCTGCGTTCGGTCAAGGTTCTGGACCAGTTGCGTGAG
CGCATACGCTACTTGCATTACAGTTTACGAACCGAACAGGCTTATGTCAACTGGGTTTGTGCCTTCATCC
GTTTCCACGGTGTGCGTCACCCGGCAACCTTGGGCAGCAGCGAAGTCGAGGCATTTCTGTCCTGGCTGGC
GAACGAGCGCAAGGTTTCGGTCTCCACGCATCGTCAGGCATTGGCGGCCTTGCTGTTCTTCTACGGCAAG
GTGCTGTGCACGGATCTGCCCTTGCTTCAGGAGATCGGTAGACCTCGGCCGTCGCGGCGCTTGCCGGTGG
TGCTGACCCCGGATGAAGTGGTTCGCATCCTCGGTTTTCTGGAAGGCGAGCATCGTTTGTTCGCCCAGGA
CTCTAGCTATAGTTCTAGTGGTTGGCTACAGCTTTGTTTGTACTATCAACAGGTTGAACTGCTGATCAAC
AGATCCTCTACGCGGCCGCGGTACCATAACTTCGTATAGCATACATTATACGAAGTTATCTGGTTTTACT
AGTATCGATTCGCGACCTACTCCGGAATATTAATAGATCATGGAGATAATTAAAATGATAACCATCTCGC
AAATAAATAAGTATTTTACTGTTTTCGTAACAGTTTTGTAATAAAAAAACCTATAAATATTCCGGATTAT
TCATACCGTCCCACCATCGGGCGCGGATCCATGACCCGCGGCCTTGATTACTATGAAGTAATGGGATTGA
CCCGTTCTGCAAACGATATAGACATTAGGCGTGCTTACAGACGCTTGGCCCTTAAGTATCACCCCGACAT
TAATAAAGACGGTGCGGCTGGAGACGAATTCCTTCGTATCTGTGAGGCCTACGAAGTTCTCTGCGACCCA
AAGACAAAGGGTTTTTATGACCTCTATGGTGAGGATGCCTTGAAAGACGGTATATCGGACGGAAATGGTG
GCTTGAAAGGACCCATGTATAGGTTCAACCCTGAAGAGAGTCCGAAAGCCGTATTTGAGCGTTTCTTTGG
CACGGCGAACCCCTACGAGGCGTTGGAAGCCTTGTCAAATCAATTTGAAAGCATGACGTCAGAGGAAGCC
CCGGCTCGTGGCAAAAACAAAGTGTACCCTCTCGAATTGACACTGGAGGAAATTTTCCACGGATGCCTCA
AGAAAGTGGCTCATAAACGTAAGGTCCTGTTGTTCAGCGGCGAGTACGTTGAGGAGGAGAGACAACTGAC
GGTGGACGTAAAGCCCGGACTCCCCACAGGAACGAGGTTCGTATTTGAGGGTGAAGGAAATAAGACTCCG
AAGAAGGAACCAGGTCCAGTAGTATTCGTCCTCAAGCCGAAGCCACATCCAAGATTCGTTCGCCGCGGTT
CCGATCTCGTGCATAAAGTTACCCTTCCGCTGCATCATGCCCTGATCGGAACGACGCTCGACATCAGAAC
GCTGGATGACCGCGACCTTAAAGTTCCAATCTCGGATATAATGAGGCCCGGAAGCTCTCTCACGGTCCCA
GGCGAGGGTATGCCACTCCCGGCGACCCCTTCAGCGCGCGGCAACCTTGTGATCGAAATAGATCTCCTCT
TCCCCACCCATTTGACCGAAACTCAAAAAATGTTGCTGCGTTCTGCTTTCTTTCTCCCGCCACCTACAGA
ACAAAATGAAGAGACCAAGAAAGCGCTGCGTGATTACGAAGCAGCCTTTAAGCATGATCTCAAGGGATGG
GCGACAGTGTTCAAGCGCTAAAAGCTTGTCGAGAAGTACTAGAGGATCATAATCAGCCATACCACATTTG
TAGAGGTTTTACTTGCTTTAAAAAACCTCCCACACCTCCCCCTGAACCTGAAACATAAAATGAATGCAAT
TGTTGTTGTTAACTTGTTTATTGCAGCTTATAATGGTTACAAATAAAGCAATAGCATCACAAATTTCACA
AATAAAGCATTTTTTTCACTGCATTCTAGTTGTGGTTTGTCCAAACTCATCAATGTATCTTATCATGTCT
GGATCTGATCACTGCTTGAGCCTAGAAGATCCGGCTGCTAACAAAGCCCGAAAGGAAGCTGAGTTGGCTG
CTGCCACCGCTGAGCAATAACTATCATAACCCCTAGGAGATCCGAACCAGATAAGTGAAATCTAGTTCCA
AACTATTTTGTCATTTTTAATTTTCGTATTAGCTTACGACGCTACACCCAGTTCCCATCTATTTTGTCAC
TCTTCCCTAAATAATCCTTAAAAACTCCATTTCCACCCCTCCCAGTTCCCAACTATTTTGTCCGCCCACA
GCGGGGCATTTTTCTTCCTGTTATGTTTTTAATCAAACATCCTGCCAACTCCATGTGACAAACCGTCATC
TTCGGCTACTTTTTCTCTGTCACAGAATGAAAATTTTTCTGTCATCTCTTCGTTATTAATGTTTGTAATT
GACTGAATATCAACGCTTATTTGCAGCCTGAATGGCGAATGGG
[124 nt withheld, positions 2494-2617]
C
[91 nt withheld, positions 2619-2709]
A
[49 nt withheld, positions 2711-2759]
CCTTTGACGTTGGAGTCCACGTTCTT
[37 nt withheld, positions 2786-2822]
ACCCTATCTCGGTCTATTCTTTTGATTTATAAGGGATTTTGCCGATTTCGGCCTATTGGTTAAAAAATGA
GCTGATTTAACAAAAATTTAACGCGAATTTTAACAAAATATTAACGCTTACAATTTAGGTGGCACTTTTC
GGGGAAATGTGCGCGGAACCCCTATTTGTTTATTTTTCTAAATACATTCAAATATGTATCCGCTCATGAG
ACAATAACCCTGATAAATGCTTCAATAATATTGAAAAAGGAAGAGTATGAGTATTCAACATTTCCGTGTC
GCCCTTATTCCCTTTTTTGCGGCATTTTGCCTTCCTGTTTTTGCTCACCCAGAAACGCTGGTGAAAGTAA
AAGATGCTGAAGATCAGTTGGGTGCACGAGTGGGTTACATCGAACTGGATCTCAACAGCGGTAAGATCCT
TGAGAGTTTTCGCCCCGAAGAACGTTTTCCAATGATGAGCACTTTTAAAGTTCTGCTATGTGGCGCGGTA
TTATCCCGTATTGACGCCGGGCAAGAGCAACTCGGTCGCCGCATACACTATTCTCAGAATGACTTGGTTG
AGTACTCACCAGTCACAGAAAAGCATCTTACGGATGGCATGACAGTAAGAGAATTATGCAGTGCTGCCAT
AACCATGAGTGATAACACTGCGGCCAACTTACTTCTGACAACGATCGGAGGACCGAAGGAGCTAACCGCT
TTTTTGCACAACATGGGGGATCATGTAACTCGCCTTGATCGTTGGGAACCGGAGCTGAATGAAGCCATAC
CAAACGACGAGCGTGACACCACGATGCCTGTAGCAATGGCAACAACGTTGCGCAAACTATTAACTGGCGA
ACTACTTACTCTAGCTTCCCGGCAACAATTAATAGACTGGATGGAGGCGGATAAAGTTGCAGGACCACTT
CTGCGCTCGGCCCTTCCGGCTGGCTGGTTTATTGCTGATAAATCTGGAGCCGGTGAGCGTGGGTCTCGCG
GTATCATTGCAGCACTGGGGCCAGATGGTAAGCCCTCCCGTATCGTAGTTATCTACACGACGGGGAGTCA
GGCAACTATGGATGAACGAAATAGACAGATCGCTGAGATAGGTGCCTCACTGATTAAGCATTGGTAACTG
TCAGACCAAGTTTACTCATATATACTTTAGATTGATTTAAAACTTCATTTTTAATTTAAAAGGATCTAGG
TGAAGATCCTTTTTGATAATCTCATGACCAAAATCCCTTAACGTGAGTTTTCGTTCCACTGAGCGTCAGA
CCCCGTAGAAAAGATCAAAGGATCTTCTTGAGATCCTTTTTTTCTGCGCGTAATCTGCTGCTTGCAAACA
AAAAAACCACCGCTACCAGCGGTGGTTTGTTTGCCGGATCAAGAGCTACCAACTCTTTTTCCGAAGGTAA
CTGGCTTCAGCAGAGCGCAGATACCAAATACTATTCTTCTAGTGTAGCCGTAGTTAGGCCACCACTTCAA
GAACTCTGTAGCACCGCCTACATACCTCGCTCTGCTAATCCTGTTACCAGTGGCTGCTGCCAGTGGCGAT
AAGTCGTGTCTTACCGGGTTGGACTCAAGACGATAGTTACCGGATAAGGCGCAGCGGTCGGGCTGAACGG
GGGGTTCGTGCACACAGCCCAGCTTGGAGCGAACGACCTACACCGAACTGAGATACCTACAGCGTGAGCT
ATGAGAAAGCGCCACGCTTCCCGAAGGGAGAAAGGCGGACAGGTATCCGGTAAGCGGCAGGGTCGGAACA
GGAGAGCGCACGAGGGAGCTTCCAGGGGGAAACGCCTGGTATCTTTATAGTCCTGTCGGGTTTCGCCACC
TCTGACTTGAGCGTCGATTTTTGTGATGCTCGTCAGGGGGGCGGAGCCTATGGAAAAACGCCAGCAACGC
GGCCTTTTTACGGTTCCTGGCCTTTTGCTGGCCTTTTGCTCACATGTTCTTTCCTGCGTTATCCCCTGAT
TCTGTGGATAACCGTATTACCGCCTTTGAGTGAGCTGATACCGCTCGCCGCAGCCGAACGACCGAGCGCA
GCGAGTCAGTGAGCGAGGAAGCGGAAGAGCGCCTGATGCGGTATTTTCTCCTTACGCATCTGTGCGGTAT
TTCACACCGCATAGACCAGCCGCGTAACCTGGCAAAATCGGTTACGGTTGAGTAATAAATGGATGCCCTG
CGTAAGCGGGTGTGGGCGGACAATAAAGTCTTAAACTGAACAAAATAGATCTAAACTATGACAATAAAGT
CTTAAACTAGACAGAATAGTTGTAAACTGAAATCAGTCCAGTTATGCTGTGAAAAAGCATACTGGACTTT
TGTTATGGCTAAAGCAAACTCTTCATTTTCTGAAGTGCAAATTGCCCGTCGTATTAAAGAGGGGCGTGGC
CAAGGGCATGGTAAAGACTATATTCGCGGCGTTGTGACAATTTACCGAACAACTCCGCGGCCGGGAAGCC
GATCTCGGCTTGAACGAATTGTTAGGTGGCGGTACTTGGGTCGATATCAAAGTGCATCACTTCTTCCCGT
ATGCCCAACTTTGTATAGAGAGCCACTGCGGGATCGTCACCGTAATCTGCTTGCACGTAGATCACATAAG
CACCAAGCGCGTTGGCCTCATGCTTGAGGAGATTGATGAGCGCGGTGGCAATGCCCTGCCTCCGGTGCTC
GCCGGAGACTGCGAGATCATAGATATAGATCTCACTACGCGGCTGCTCAAACTTGGGCAGAACGTAAGCC
GCGAGAGCGCCAACAACCGCTTCTTGGTCGAAGGCAGCAAGCGCGATGAATGTCTTACTACGGAGCAAGT
TCCCGAGGTAATCGGAGTCCGGCTGATGTTGGGAGTAGGTGGCTACGTCTCCGAACTCACGACCGAAAAG
ATCAAGAGCAGCCCGCATGGATTTGACTTGGTCAGGGCCGAGCCTACATGTGCGAATGATGCCCATACTT
GAGCCACCTAACTTTGTTTTAGGGCGACTGCCCTGCTGCGTAACATCGTTGCTGCTGCGTAACATCGTTG
CTGCTCCATAACATCAAACATCGACCCACGGCGTAACGCGCTTGCTGCTTGGATGCCCGAGGCATAGACT
GTACAAAAAAACAGTCATAACA
Features (pLannotate 1.2.2; 18 found; start..end, strand, type, name):
     92..120     -  promoter       Pc promoter: intI1 (promoter lies within the coding sequence); class 1 integron promoter
     98..460     -  CDS            YPR2_ECOLX (fragment): Protein predicted: Swiss-Prot protein existence level 4. From Escherichia coli.
    460..487     -  rep_origin     R6K γ ori (fragment): γ replication origin from E. coli plasmid R6K; requires the R6K initiator protein pi for replication
    516..549     +  protein_bind   loxP: Cre-mediated recombination occurs in the 8-bp core sequence (GCATACAT). Cre recombinase
    597..688     +  promoter       polyhedrin promoter: polh from Autographa californica; promoter for the baculovirus polyhedrin gene
    746..982     +  CDS            dnaJ (fragment): DNAJ_CROS5 - Protein inferred from homology: Swiss-Prot protein existence level 3. Participates actively in the response to hyperosmotic and heat shock by preventing the aggregation of stress-denatured proteins and by disaggregating proteins, also in an autonomous, DnaK-independent fashion. Unfolded proteins bind initially to DnaJ; upon interaction with the DnaJ-bound protein, DnaK hydrolyzes its bound ATP, resulting in the formation of a stable complex. GrpE releases ADP from DnaK; ATP binding to DnaK triggers the release of the substrate protein, thus completing the reaction cycle. Several r
   1795..1878    +  CDS            large T antigen (fragment): large T antigen from SV40 (simian virus 40)
   1901..2035    +  polyA_signal   SV40 poly(A) signal: SV40 polyadenylation signal
   2064..2113    +  CDS            SET1 (fragment): solubility-enhancement tag derived from T7 phage gene 10B
   2145..2310    -  mobile_element Tn7L: mini-Tn7 element (left end of the Tn7 transposon) Tn7
   2473..2489    +  CDS            lacZα (fragment): LacZα fragment of β-galactosidase; lacZ fragment
   2494..2948    +  rep_origin     f1 ori (sequence partly withheld): f1 bacteriophage origin of replication; arrow indicates direction of (+) strand synthesis
   2974..3078    +  promoter       AmpR promoter: bla
   3079..3939    +  CDS            AmpR: β-lactamase; bla; confers resistance to ampicillin, carbenicillin, and related antibiotics
   4110..4698    +  rep_origin     ori: high-copy-number ColE1/pMB1/pBR322/pUC origin of replication
   4884..4935    -  misc_feature   bom (fragment): basis of mobility region from pBR322
   5003..5227    -  mobile_element Tn7R: mini-Tn7 element (right end of the Tn7 transposon) Tn7
   5294..5827    -  CDS            GmR: gentamycin acetyltransferase; aacC1; confers resistance to gentamycin
