[The description below was written by a language model from this plasmid's Addgene catalogue record and pLannotate feature annotations shown in this document.]
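Description:
pLIB-RSP16 is a baculovirus transfer plasmid built on the pLIB backbone for producing the Chlamydomonas reinhardtii radial spoke protein RSP16 in insect cells. In bacteria it is maintained as a high-copy plasmid through a ColE1/pUC-type origin and selected with ampicillin via the β-lactamase gene. An f1 origin is also annotated. The sequenced record is 5,924 nt, consistent with a roughly 1 kb insert placed by Gibson assembly into the 4,886 bp backbone.

The expression cassette consists of the strong, very late baculovirus polyhedrin promoter, the unmutated RSP16 coding sequence, and an SV40 polyadenylation signal. The annotation software labels the start of the insert as a DnaJ fragment. This is a homology hit within RSP16 rather than a separate element, indicating a DnaJ-like region near its N terminus. No affinity or epitope tag is recorded in the catalogue fields, and the short "SET1", large T antigen, lacZα and R6K γ ori hits are small fragments that should not be read as functional parts.

The cassette, together with a gentamicin resistance gene, lies between the Tn7L and Tn7R ends. This arrangement allows Tn7 transposition into a baculoviral bacmid carried in a suitable E. coli host, with gentamicin marking the transposed segment. The ampicillin marker and plasmid origin sit outside the Tn7 ends and are left behind. A loxP site upstream of the promoter offers the option of Cre-mediated fusion with other plasmids for multigene assemblies. The resulting recombinant baculovirus is used to express RSP16, which the associated publication connects to structural work on the ciliary radial spoke head.
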