Addgene plasmid #176701: pLIB-RSP16
Purpose: Expression of Chlamydomonas reinhardtii RSP16 recombinant protein in insect cells
Depositing lab: Ron Vale. Depositing organization: University of California, San Francisco (UCSF). Publication: Structure of the radial spoke head and insights into its role in mechanoregulation of ciliary beating. Grossman-Haham I, Coudray N, Yu Z, Wang F, Zhang N, Bhabha G, Vale RD. Nat Struct Mol Biol. 2021 Jan;28(1):20-28. doi: 10.1038/s41594-020-00519-9. Epub 2020 Dec 14. PubMed 33318704.
Backbone
  Vector backbone: pLIB
  Backbone size w/o insert (bp): 4886
  Vector type: Insect Expression
Growth in bacteria
  Bacterial resistance: Ampicillin, 100 μg/mL
  Growth temperature: 37°C
  Growth strain: Mach1
  Copy number: High Copy
Gene/Insert
  Gene/Insert name: RSP16
  Species: Chlamydomonas reinhardtii
  Mutation: None
  Promoter: polyhedrin
  Cloning method: Gibson Cloning
  Sequencing primers: 5′ CGTAACAGTTTTGTAATAAAAAAACCTATAAATATTCCGG; 3′ GCAAGTAAAACCTCTACAAATGTGGTATGG
Terms and licenses: Academic/Nonprofit Terms; Industry Terms: Not Available to Industry
How to cite: pLIB-RSP16 was a gift from Ron Vale (Addgene plasmid # 176701 ; http://n2t.net/addgene:176701 ; RRID:Addgene_176701)
